>Addgene plasmid #107205 | pll2.4 | addgene full sequence | sequence record 206313 | Addgene NGS Result
TAATACGACTCACTATAGGGGAATTGTGAGCGGATAACAATTCCCCTCTAGAAATAATTTTGTTTAACTT
TAAGAAGGAGATATACATATGGGCAGCAGCCATCATCATCATCATCACAAAATCGAAGAAGGTAAACTGG
TAATCTGGATTAACGGCGATAAAGGCTATAACGGTCTCGCTGAAGTCGGTAAGAAATTCGAGAAAGATAC
CGGAATTAAAGTCACCGTTGAGCATCCGGATAAACTGGAAGAGAAATTCCCACAGGTTGCGGCAACTGGC
GATGGCCCTGACATTATCTTCTGGGCACACGACCGCTTTGGTGGCTACGCTCAATCTGGCCTGTTGGCTG
AAATCACCCCGGACAAAGCGTTCCAGGACAAGCTGTATCCGTTTACCTGGGATGCCGTACGTTACAACGG
CAAGCTGATTGCTTACCCGATCGCTGTTGAAGCGTTATCGCTGATTTATAACAAAGATCTGCTGCCGAAC
CCGCCAAAAACCTGGGAAGAGATCCCGGCGCTGGATAAAGAACTGAAAGCGAAAGGTAAGAGCGCGCTGA
TGTTCAACCTGCAAGAACCGTACTTCACCTGGCCGCTGATTGCTGCTGACGGGGGTTATGCGTTCAAGTA
TGAAAACGGCAAGCACGACATTAAAGACGTGGGCGTGGATAACGCTGGCGCGAAAGCGGGTCTGACCTTC
CTGGTTGACCTGATTAAAAACAAACACATGAATGCAGACACCGATTACTCCATCGCAGAAGCTGCCTTTA
ATAAAGGCGAAACAGCGATGACCATCAACGGCCCGTGGGCATGGTCCAACATCGACACCAGCAAAGTGAA
TTATGGTGTAACGGTACTGCCGACCTTCAAGGGTCAACCATCCAAACCGTTCGTTGGCGTGCTGAGCGCA
GGTATTAACGCCGCCAGTCCGAACAAAGAGCTGGCAAAAGAGTTCCTCGAAAACTATCTGCTGACTGATG
AAGGTCTGGAAGCGGTTAATAAAGACAAACCGCTGGGTGCCGTAGCGCTGAAGTCTTACGAGGAAGAGTT
GGCGAAAGATCCACGTATTGCCGCCACCATGGAAAACGCCCAGAAAGGTGAAATCATGCCGAACATCCCG
CAGATGTCCGCTTTCTGGTATGCCGTGCGTACTGCGGTGATCAACGCCGCCAGCGGTCGTCAGACTGTCG
ATGAAGCCCTGAAAGACGCGCAGACTACTAGTGGTTCTGGTTCCGCGGGTGAAAACCTGTACTTCCAGGG
TACCATTGGATCCGAATTCATGCGCATTCCGCTGGTGGGCAAAGATCCGATTGAAAGCAAAGATATTGGC
TTTACCCTGATTCATGAACATCTGCGCGTGTTTAGCGAAGCGGTGCGCCAGCAGTGGCCGCATCTGTATA
ACGAAGATGAAGAATTTCGCAACGCGGTGAACGAAGTGAAACGCGCGAAAGCGTATGGCGTGGATACCAT
TGTTGATCCGACCGTGATGGGCCTGGGCCGCGATATTCGCTTTATGGAAAAAGTGGCGAAAGCGACCGGC
ATTAACCTGATTGCGGGCACCGGCATTTATACCTATACCGATCTGCCGTTCTATTTTCTGAACCGCAGCA
TTGATGAAATTGCGGATCTGTTTATTCATGATATTACCGAAGGCATTCAGGGCACCGGCAACAAAGCGGG
CTTTGTGAAATGCGCGGCGGATGAACCGGGCATTACCCCGGATGTGGAAAAAGTGATTCGCGCGGCGGCG
CGCGCGCATAAAGAAACCGGCGTGCCGATTATTACCCATAGCAACCCGCATCATAACACCGGCCTGGAAC
AGCAGCGCATTCTGGAAGAAGAAGGCGTTGATCCGAGCCGCATTCTGATTGGCCATCTGGGCGATACCAC
CAACATTAACTATATTAAGAAAATTGCGGATCATGGCAGCTTTGTGGCGTTTGATCGCTTTGGCATTCAG
GGCATGATGGGCGCGCCGACCGATGAAGAACGCCTGGCGGCGCTGAAAGCGCTGCTGGATGATGGCCTGG
CGGATCGCATTATGATTAGCCATGATTATTGCTGCACCATTGATTGGGGCACCGCGAAACCGGAATATAA
ACCGAAACTGGCGCCGCGCTGGAGCATTACCCTGATTTTTGAAGATGTGATTCCGGCGCTGAAAGAAAAC
GGCGTGACCGAAGAACAGATTCGCCAGATATTTGTGGAAAACCCGCGCCGCTTCTTTAGCTAACTGCAGG
CGAGCTCCGTCGACAAGCTTGCGGCCGCACTCGAGCACCACCACCACCACCACCACCACTAATTGATTAA
TACCTAGGCTGCTAAACAAAGCCCGAAAGGAAGCTGAGTTGGCTGCTGCCACCGCTGAGCAATAACTAGC
ATAACCCCTTGGGGCCTCTAAACGGGTCTTGAGGGGTTTTTTGCTGAAAGGAGGAACTATATCCGGATTG
GCGAATGGG
[124 nt withheld, positions 2460-2583]
C
[91 nt withheld, positions 2585-2675]
A
[49 nt withheld, positions 2677-2725]
CCTTTGACGTTGGAGTCCACGTTCTTT
[37 nt withheld, positions 2753-2789]
ACCCTATCTCGGTCTATTCTTTTGATTTATAAGGGATTTTGCCGATTTCGGCCTATTGGTTAAAAAATGA
GCTGATTTAACAAAAATTTAACGCGAATTTTAACAAAATATTAACGCTTACAATTTAGGTGGCACTTTTC
GGGGAAATGTGCGCGGAACCCCTATTTGTTTATTTTTCTAAATACATTCAAATATGTATCCGCTCATGAA
TTAATTCTTAGAAAAACTCATCGAGCATCAAATGAAACTGCAATTTATTCATATCAGGATTATCAATACC
ATATTTTTGAAAAAGCCGTTTCTGTAATGAAGGAGAAAACTCACCGAGGCAGTTCCATAGGATGGCAAGA
TCCTGGTATCGGTCTGCGATTCCGACTCGTCCAACATCAATACAACCTATTAATTTCCCCTCGTCAAAAA
TAAGGTTATCAAGTGAGAAATCACCATGAGTGACGACTGAATCCGGTGAGAATGGCAAAAGTTTATGCAT
TTCTTTCCAGACTTGTTCAACAGGCCAGCCATTACGCTCGTCATCAAAATCACTCGCATCAACCAAACCG
TTATTCATTCGTGATTGCGCCTGAGCGAGACGAAATACGCGATCGCTGTTAAAAGGACAATTACAAACAG
GAATCGAATGCAACCGGCGCAGGAACACTGCCAGCGCATCAACAATATTTTCACCTGAATCAGGATATTC
TTCTAATACCTGGAATGCTGTTTTCCCGGGGATCGCAGTGGTGAGTAACCATGCATCATCAGGAGTACGG
ATAAAATGCTTGATGGTCGGAAGAGGCATAAATTCCGTCAGCCAGTTTAGTCTGACCATCTCATCTGTAA
CATCATTGGCAACGCTACCTTTGCCATGTTTCAGAAACAACTCTGGCGCATCGGGCTTCCCATACAATCG
ATAGATTGTCGCACCTGATTGCCCGACATTATCGCGAGCCCATTTATACCCATATAAATCAGCATCCATG
TTGGAATTTAATCGCGGCCTAGAGCAAGACGTTTCCCGTTGAATATGGCTCATAACACCCCTTGTATTAC
TGTTTATGTAAGCAGACAGTTTTATTGTTCATGACCAAAATCCCTTAACGTGAGTTTTCGTTCCACTGAG
CGTCAGACCCCGTAGAAAAGATCAAAGGATCTTCTTGAGATCCTTTTTTTCTGCGCGTAATCTGCTGCTT
GCAAACAAAAAAACCACCGCTACCAGCGGTGGTTTGTTTGCCGGATCAAGAGCTACCAACTCTTTTTCCG
AAGGTAACTGGCTTCAGCAGAGCGCAGATACCAAATACTGTCCTTCTAGTGTAGCCGTAGTTAGGCCACC
ACTTCAAGAACTCTGTAGCACCGCCTACATACCTCGCTCTGCTAATCCTGTTACCAGTGGCTGCTGCCAG
TGGCGATAAGTCGTGTCTTACCGGGTTGGACTCAAGACGATAGTTACCGGATAAGGCGCAGCGGTCGGGC
TGAACGGGGGGTTCGTGCACACAGCCCAGCTTGGAGCGAACGACCTACACCGAACTGAGATACCTACAGC
GTGAGCTATGAGAAAGCGCCACGCTTCCCGAAGGGAGAAAGGCGGACAGGTATCCGGTAAGCGGCAGGGT
CGGAACAGGAGAGCGCACGAGGGAGCTTCCAGGGGGAAACGCCTGGTATCTTTATAGTCCTGTCGGGTTT
CGCCACCTCTGACTTGAGCGTCGATTTTTGTGATGCTCGTCAGGGGGGCGGAGCCTATGGAAAAACGCCA
GCAACGCGGCCTTTTTACGGTTCCTGGCCTTTTGCTGGCCTTTTGCTCACATGTTCTTTCCTGCGTTATC
CCCTGATTCTGTGGATAACCGTATTACCGCCTTTGAGTGAGCTGATACCGCTCGCCGCAGCCGAACGACC
GAGCGCAGCGAGTCAGTGAGCGAGGAAGCGGAAGAGCGCCTGATGCGGTATTTTCTCCTTACGCATCTGT
GCGGTATTTCACACCGCAATGGTGCACTCTCAGTACAATCTGCTCTGATGCCGCATAGTTAAGCCAGTAT
ACACTCCGCTATCGCTACGTGACTGGGTCATGGCTGCGCCCCGACACCCGCCAACACCCGCTGACGCGCC
CTGACGGGCTTGTCTGCTCCCGGCATCCGCTTACAGACAAGCTGTGACCGTCTCCGGGAGCTGCATGTGT
CAGAGGTTTTCACCGTCATCACCGAAACGCGCGAGGCAGCTGCGGTAAAGCTCATCAGCGTGGTCGTGAA
GCGATTCACAGATGTCTGCCTGTTCATCCGCGTCCAGCTCGTTGAGTTTCTCCAGAAGCGTTAATGTCTG
GCTTCTGATAAAGCGGGCCATGTTAAGGGCGGTTTTTTCCTGTTTGGTCACTGATGCCTCCGTGTAAGGG
GGATTTCTGTTCATGGGGGTAATGATACCGATGAAACGAGAGAGGATGCTCACGATACGGGTTACTGATG
ATGAACATGCCCGGTTACTGGAACGTTGTGAGGGTAAACAACTGGCGGTATGGATGCGGCGGGACCAGAG
AAAAATCACTCAGGGTCAATGCCAGCGCTTCGTTAATACAGATGTAGGTGTTCCACAGGGTAGCCAGCAG
CATCCTGCGATGCAGATCCGGAACATAATGGTGCAGGGCGCTGACTTCCGCGTTTCCAGACTTTACGAAA
CACGGAAACCGAAGACCATTCATGTTGTTGCTCAGGTCGCAGACGTTTTGCAGCAGCAGTCGCTTCACGT
TCGCTCGCGTATCGGTGATTCATTCTGCTAACCAGTAAGGCAACCCCGCCAGCCTAGCCGGGTCCTCAAC
GACAGGAGCACGATCATGCTAGTCATGCCCCGCGCCCACCGGAAGGAGCTGACTGGGTTGAAGGCTCTCA
AGGGCATCGGTCGAGATCCCGGTGCCTAATGAGTGAGCTAACTTACATTAATTGCGTTGTGCTCACTGCC
CGCTTTCCAGTCGGGAAACCTGTCGTGCCAGCTGCATTAATGAATCGGCCAACGCGCGGGGAGAGGCGGT
TTGCGTATTGGGCGCCAGGGTGGTTTTTCTTTTCACCAGTGAGACGGGCAACAGCTGATTGCCCTTCACC
GCCTGGCCCTGAGAGAGTTGCAGCAAGCGGTCCACGCTGGTTTGCCCCAGCAGGCGAAAATCCTGTTTGA
TGGTGGTTAACGGCGGGATATAACATGAGCTGTCTTCGGTATCGTCGTATCCCACTACCGAGATGTCCGC
ACCAACGCGCAGCCCGGACTCGGTAATGGCGCGCATTGCGCCCAGCGCCATCTGATCGTTGGCAACCAGC
ATCGCAGTGGGAACGATGCCCTCATTCAGCATTTGCATGGTTTGTTGAAAACCGGACATGGCACTCCAGT
CGCCTTCCCGTTCCGCTATCGGCTGAATTTGATTGCGAGTGAGATATTTATGCCAGCCAGCCAGACGCAG
ACGCGCCGAGACAGAACTTAATGGGCCCGCTAACAGCGCGATTTGCTGGTGACCCAATGCGACCAGATGC
TCCACGCCCAGTCGCGTACCGTCTTCATGGGAGAAAATAATACTGTTGATGGGTGTCTGGTCAGAGACAT
CAAGAAATAACGCCGGAACATTAGTGCAGGCAGCTTCCACAGCAATGGCATCCTGGTCATCCAGCGGATA
GTTAATGATCAGCCCACTGACGCGTTGCGCGAGAAGATTGTGCACCGCCGCTTTACAGGCTTCGACGCCG
CTTCGTTCTACCATCGACACCACCACGCTGGCACCCAGTTGATCGGCGCGAGATTTAATCGCCGCGACAA
TTTGCGACGGCGCGTGCAGGGCCAGACTGGAGGTGGCAACGCCAATCAGCAACGACTGTTTGCCCGCCAG
TTGTTGTGCCACGCGGTTGGGAATGTAATTCAGCTCCGCCATCGCCGCTTCCACTTTTTCCCGCGTTTTC
GCAGAAACGTGGCTGGCCTGGTTCACCACGCGGGAAACGGTCTGATAAGAGACACCGGCATACTCTGCGA
CATCGTATAACGTTACTGGTTTCACATTCACCACCCTGAATTGACTCTCTTCCGGGCGCTATCATGCCAT
ACCGCGAAAGGTTTTGCGCCATTCGATGGTGTCCTGGATCTCGACGCTCTCCCTTATGCGACTCCTGCAT
TAGGAAGCAGCCCAGTAGTAGGTTGAGGCCGTTGAGCACCGCCGCCGCAAGGAATGGTGCATGCAAGGAG
ATGGCGCCCAACAGTCCCCCGGCCACGGGGCCTGCCACCATACCCACGCCGAAACAAGCGCTCATGAGCC
CGAAGTGGCGAGCCCGATCTTCCCCATCGGTGATGTCGGCGATATAGGCGCCAGCAACCGCACCTGTGGC
GCCGGTGATGCCGGCCACGATGCGTCCGGCGTAGAGGATCGAGATCGATCTCGATCCCGCGAAAT
Features (pLannotate 1.2.2; 22 found; start..end, strand, type, name):
      1..19      +  promoter       T7 promoter: promoter for bacteriophage T7 RNA polymerase
     20..44      +  protein_bind   lac operator: The lac repressor binds to the lac operator to inhibit transcription in E. coli. This inhibition can be relieved by adding lactose or isopropyl-β-D-thiogalactopyranoside (IPTG). lac repressor encoded by lacI
     59..81      +  RBS            RBS: efficient ribosome binding site from bacteriophage T7 gene 10 (Olins and Rangwala, 1989)
    101..117     +  CDS            capTEV™ (fragment): composite tag for in vivo biotinylation, TEV protease cleavage, and 6xHis tagging
    119..1216    +  CDS            MBP: maltose binding protein from E. coli; malE (mutated); This version of the gene does not encode a signal sequence, so MBP will remain in the cytosol.
   1241..1259    +  CDS            TEV site (fragment): tobacco etch virus (TEV) protease recognition and cleavage site
   1280..2230    +  CDS            php: PHP_SACS2 - Experimental evidence at protein level: Swiss-Prot protein existence level 1. Has a low paraoxonase activity. Also active, but with a lower activity, against other organo-phosphorus insecticides such as Dursban, Coumaphos, pNP-butanoate or parathion. From Saccharolobus solfataricus (strain ATCC 35092 / DSM 1617 / JCM 11322 / P2) (Sulfolobus solfataricus).
   2276..2299    +  CDS            9xHis (fragment): 9xHis affinity tag
   2325..2368    +  CDS            SET1 (fragment): solubility-enhancement tag derived from T7 phage gene 10B
   2376..2423    +  terminator     T7 terminator: transcription terminator for bacteriophage T7 RNA polymerase
   2460..2888    +  rep_origin     f1 ori (sequence partly withheld): f1 bacteriophage origin of replication; arrow indicates direction of (+) strand synthesis
   2941..2998    +  promoter       AmpR promoter (fragment): bla
   3007..3822    -  CDS            KanR: aminoglycoside phosphotransferase; aph(3')-Ia; confers resistance to kanamycin in bacteria or G418 (Geneticin®) in eukaryotes
   3944..4532    +  rep_origin     ori: high-copy-number ColE1/pMB1/pBR322/pUC origin of replication
   4718..4857    -  misc_feature   bom: basis of mobility region from pBR322
   4959..5150    -  CDS            rop: Rop protein, which maintains plasmids at low copy number; rop
   5167..5547    +  CDS            YPB1_ECOLX: Protein predicted: Swiss-Prot protein existence level 4. From Escherichia coli.
   5609..5673    -  CDS            TcR (fragment): tetracycline efflux protein; tet; confers resistance to tetracycline
   5688..5709    -  protein_bind   CAP binding site: CAP binding activates transcription in the presence of cAMP. E. coli catabolite activator protein
   5722..6804    -  CDS            lacI: lac repressor; lacI; The lac repressor binds to the lac operator to inhibit transcription in E. coli. This inhibition can be relieved by adding lactose or isopropyl-β-D-thiogalactopyranoside (IPTG).
   6805..6882    -  promoter       lacI promoter: lacI
   6890..7169    -  CDS            TcR (fragment): tetracycline efflux protein; tet; confers resistance to tetracycline
