[The description below was written by a language model from this plasmid's Addgene catalogue record and pLannotate feature annotations shown in this document.]
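Description:
pll2.4 is a bacterial expression plasmid built on the pETMBPH backbone, a pET-style vector for T7-driven protein production in E. coli. It carries a synthetic 954 bp insert, "PLL design 2.4", cloned between EcoRI and PstI sites. The record gives no expansion of "PLL", but the annotation matches the open reading frame to the phosphotriesterase-like lactonase (php) of Saccharolobus solfataricus, an enzyme with low paraoxonase activity. This is consistent with a computationally designed variant from work on automated backbone assembly and sequence design of enzymes.

Expression is controlled by a T7 promoter with an adjacent lac operator and the T7 gene 10 ribosome binding site, and the plasmid-borne lacI gene supplies repressor, so transcription is IPTG-inducible in hosts that provide T7 RNA polymerase. The designed protein is produced as a fusion. A short N-terminal tag fragment that probably represents a His tag is followed by cytosolic maltose binding protein (lacking its signal sequence) to aid solubility and purification. A TEV protease site then allows removal of the fusion partner, followed by the PLL 2.4 coding region. A His-tag fragment is annotated downstream of the insert, though the record does not show whether it is in frame, and a T7 terminator closes the unit.

Selection is by kanamycin (aph(3')-Ia). Replication relies on a pBR322-type origin with bom and rop, in keeping with the low copy number listed, and an f1 origin is also present. The sequenced record is 7,194 nt, larger than the 6,263 bp catalogue size, which may describe the backbone alone. The plasmid is suited to expressing and purifying the designed enzyme for characterisation.
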