Addgene plasmid #107205: pll2.4
Purpose: PLL design 2.4
Depositing lab: Sarel Fleishman. Depositing organization: Weizmann Institute of Science. Publication: Highly active enzymes by automated combinatorial backbone assembly and sequence design. Lapidoth G, Khersonsky O, Lipsh R, Dym O, Albeck S, Rogotner S, Fleishman SJ. Nat Commun. 2018 Jul 17;9(1):2780. doi: 10.1038/s41467-018-05205-5. PubMed 30018322.
Backbone
  Vector backbone: pETMBPH
  Total vector size (bp): 6263
  Vector type: Bacterial Expression
Growth in bacteria
  Bacterial resistance: Kanamycin, 50 μg/mL
  Growth temperature: 37°C
  Growth strain: DH5alpha
  Copy number: Low Copy
Gene/Insert
  Gene/Insert name: PLL 2.4
  Species: Synthetic
  Insert size (bp): 954
  Cloning method: Restriction Enzyme; 5′ cloning site EcoRI (unknown if destroyed); 3′ cloning site PstI (unknown if destroyed)
  Sequencing primers: 5′ ACTAGTGGTTCTGGTTCCGCGGGTG; 3′ CCCGTTTAGAGGCCCCAAGG
Terms and licenses: Academic/Nonprofit Terms; Industry Terms: Not Available to Industry
How to cite: pll2.4 was a gift from Sarel Fleishman (Addgene plasmid # 107205 ; http://n2t.net/addgene:107205 ; RRID:Addgene_107205)
